>Addgene plasmid #168558 | pDONR223 SARS-CoV-1 S_stop | addgene full sequence | sequence record 333053 | Addgene NGS Result
GTAAAACGACGGCCAGTCTTAAGCTCGGGCCCCAAATAATGATTTTATTTTGACTGATAGTGACCTGTTC
GTTGCAACAAATTGATGAGCAATGCTTTTTTATAATGCCAACTTTGTACAAAAAAGTTGGCATGTTTATT
TTCTTATTATTTCTTACTCTCACTAGTGGTAGTGACCTTGACCGGTGCACCACTTTTGATGATGTTCAAG
CTCCTAATTACACTCAACATACTTCATCTATGAGGGGGGTTTACTATCCTGATGAAATTTTTAGATCAGA
CACTCTTTATTTAACTCAGGATTTATTTCTTCCATTTTATTCTAATGTTACAGGGTTTCATACTATTAAT
CATACGTTTGGCAACCCTGTCATACCTTTTAAGGATGGTATTTATTTTGCTGCCACAGAGAAATCAAATG
TTGTCCGTGGTTGGGTTTTTGGTTCTACCATGAACAACAAGTCACAGTCGGTGATTATTATTAACAATTC
TACTAATGTTGTTATACGAGCATGTAACTTTGAATTGTGTGACAACCCTTTCTTTGCTGTTTCTAAACCC
ATGGGTACACAGACACATACTATGATATTCGATAATGCATTTAATTGCACTTTCGAGTACATATCTGATG
CCTTTTCGCTTGATGTTTCAGAAAAGTCAGGTAATTTTAAACACTTACGAGAGTTTGTGTTTAAAAATAA
AGATGGGTTTCTCTATGTTTATAAGGGCTATCAACCTATAGATGTAGTTCGTGATCTACCTTCTGGTTTT
AACACTTTGAAACCTATTTTTAAGTTGCCTCTTGGTATTAACATTACAAATTTTAGAGCCATTCTTACAG
CCTTTTCACCTGCTCAAGACATTTGGGGCACGTCAGCTGCAGCCTATTTTGTTGGCTATTTAAAGCCAAC
TACATTTATGCTCAAGTATGATGAAAATGGTACAATCACAGATGCTGTTGATTGTTCTCAAAATCCACTT
GCTGAACTCAAATGCTCTGTTAAGAGCTTTGAGATTGACAAAGGAATTTACCAGACCTCTAATTTCAGGG
TTGTTCCCTCAGGAGATGTTGTGAGATTCCCTAATATTACAAACTTGTGTCCTTTTGGAGAGGTTTTTAA
TGCTACTAAATTCCCTTCTGTCTATGCATGGGAGAGAAAAAAAATTTCTAATTGTGTTGCTGATTACTCT
GTGCTCTACAACTCAACATTTTTTTCAACCTTTAAGTGCTATGGCGTTTCTGCCACTAAGTTGAATGATC
TTTGCTTCTCCAATGTCTATGCAGATTCTTTTGTAGTCAAGGGAGATGATGTAAGACAAATAGCGCCAGG
ACAAACTGGTGTTATTGCTGATTATAATTATAAATTGCCAGATGATTTCATGGGTTGTGTCCTTGCTTGG
AATACTAGGAACATTGATGCTACTTCAACTGGTAATTATAATTATAAATATAGGTATCTTAGACATGGCA
AGCTTAGGCCCTTTGAGAGAGACATATCTAATGTGCCTTTCTCCCCTGATGGCAAACCTTGCACCCCACC
TGCTCTTAATTGTTATTGGCCATTAAATGATTATGGTTTTTACACCACTACTGGCATTGGCTACCAACCT
TACAGAGTTGTAGTACTTTCTTTTGAACTTTTAAATGCACCGGCCACGGTTTGTGGACCAAAATTATCCA
CTGACCTTATTAAGAACCAGTGTGTCAATTTTAATTTTAATGGACTCACTGGTACTGGTGTGTTAACTCC
TTCTTCAAAGAGATTTCAACCATTTCAACAATTTGGCCGTGATGTTTCTGATTTCACTGATTCCGTTCGA
GATCCTAAAACATCTGAAATATTAGACATTTCACCTTGCGCTTTTGGGGGTGTAAGTGTAATTACACCTG
GAACAAATGCTTCATCTGAAGTTGCTGTTCTATATCAAGATGTTAACTGCACTGATGTTTCTACAGCAAT
TCATGCAGATCAACTCACACCAGCTTGGCGCATATATTCTACTGGAAACAATGTATTCCAGACTCAAGCA
GGCTGTCTTATAGGAGCTGAGCATGTCGACACTTCTTATGAGTGCGACATTCCTATTGGAGCTGGCATTT
GTGCTAGTTACCATACAGTTTCTTTATTACGTAGTACTAGCCAAAAATCTATTGTGGCTTATACTATGTC
TTTAGGTGCTGATAGTTCAATTGCTTACTCTAATAACACCATTGCTATACCTACTAACTTTTCAATTAGC
ATTACTACAGAAGTAATGCCTGTTTCTATGGCTAAAACCTCCGTAGATTGTAATATGTACATCTGCGGAG
ATTCTACTGAATGTGCTAATTTGCTTCTCCAATATGGTAGCTTTTGCACACAACTAAATCGTGCACTCTC
AGGTATTGCTGCTGAACAGGATCGCAACACACGTGAAGTGTTCGCTCAAGTCAAACAAATGTACAAAACC
CCAACTTTGAAATATTTTGGTGGTTTTAATTTTTCACAAATATTACCTGACCCTCTAAAGCCAACTAAGA
GGTCTTTTATTGAGGACTTGCTCTTTAATAAGGTGACACTCGCTGATGCTGGCTTCATGAAGCAATATGG
CGAATGCCTAGGTGATATTAATGCTAGAGATCTCATTTGTGCGCAGAAGTTCAATGGACTTACAGTGTTG
CCACCTCTGCTCACTGATGATATGATTGCTGCCTACACTGCTGCTCTAGTTAGTGGTACTGCCACTGCTG
GATGGACATTTGGTGCTGGCGCTGCTCTTCAAATACCTTTTGCTATGCAAATGGCATATAGGTTCAATGG
CATTGGAGTTACCCAAAATGTTCTCTATGAGAACCAAAAACAAATCGCCAACCAATTTAACAAGGCGATT
AGTCAAATTCAAGAATCACTTACAACAACATCAACTGCATTGGGCAAGCTGCAAGACGTTGTTAACCAGA
ATGCTCAAGCATTAAACACACTTGTTAAACAACTTAGCTCTAATTTTGGTGCAATTTCAAGTGTGCTAAA
TGATATCCTTTCGCGACTTGATAAAGTCGAGGCGGAGGTACAAATTGACAGGTTAATTACAGGCAGACTT
CAAAGCCTTCAAACCTATGTAACACAACAACTAATCAGGGCTGCTGAAATCAGGGCTTCTGCTAATCTTG
CTGCTACTAAAATGTCTGAGTGTGTTCTTGGACAATCAAAAAGAGTTGACTTTTGTGGAAAGGGCTACCA
CCTTATGTCCTTCCCACAAGCAGCCCCGCATGGTGTTGTCTTCCTACATGTCACGTATGTGCCATCCCAG
GAGAGGAACTTCACCACAGCGCCAGCAATTTGTCATGAAGGCAAAGCATACTTCCCTCGTGAAGGTGTTT
TTGTGTTTAATGGCACTTCTTGGTTTATTACACAGAGGAACTTCTTTTCTCCACAAATAATTACTACAGA
CAATACATTTGTCTCAGGAAATTGTGATGTCGTTATTGGCATCATTAACAACACAGTTTATGATCCTCTG
CAACCTGAGCTTGACTCATTCAAAGAAGAGCTGGACAAGTACTTCAAAAATCATACATCACCAGATGTTG
ATCTTGGCGACATTTCAGGCATTAACGCTTCTGTCGTCAACATTCAAAAAGAAATTGACCGCCTCAATGA
GGTCGCTAAAAATTTAAATGAATCACTCATTGACCTTCAAGAATTGGGAAAATATGAGCAATATATTAAA
TGGCCTTGGTATGTTTGGCTCGGCTTCATTGCTGGACTAATTGCCATCGTCATGGTTACAATCTTGCTTT
GTTGCATGACTAGTTGTTGCAGTTGCCTCAAGGGTGCATGCTCTTGTGGTTCTTGCTGCAAGTTTGATGA
GGATGACTCTGAGCCAGTTCTCAAGGGTGTCAAATTACATTACACATAATACCCAACTTTCTTGTACAAA
GTTGGCATTATAAGAAAGCATTGCTTATCAATTTGTTGCAACGAACAGGTCACTATCAGTCAAAATAAAA
TCATTATTTGCCATCCAGCTGATATCCCCTATAGTGAGTCGTATTACATGGTCATAGCTGTTTCCTGGCA
GCTCTGGCCCGTGTCTCAAAATCTCTGATGTTACATTGCACAAGATAAAAATATATCATCATGCCTCCTC
TAGACCAGCCAGGACAGAAATGCCTCGACTTCGCTGCTACCCAAGGTTGCCGGGTGACGCACACCGTGGA
AACGGATGAAGGCACGAACCCAGTGGACATAAGCCTGTTCGGTTCGTAAGCTGTAATGCAAGTAGCGTAT
GCGCTCACGCAACTGGTCCAGAACCTTGACCGAACGCAGCGGTGGTAACGGCGCAGTGGCGGTTTTCATG
GCTTGTTATGACTGTTTTTTTGGGGTACAGTCTATGCCTCGGGCATCCAAGCAGCAAGCGCGTTACGCCG
TGGGTCGATGTTTGATGTTATGGAGCAGCAACGATGTTACGCAGCAGGGCAGTCGCCCTAAAACAAAGTT
AAACATTATGAGGGAAGCGGTGATCGCCGAAGTATCGACTCAACTATCAGAGGTAGTTGGCGTCATCGAG
CGCCATCTCGAACCGACGTTGCTGGCCGTACATTTGTACGGCTCCGCAGTGGATGGCGGCCTGAAGCCAC
ACAGTGATATTGATTTGCTGGTTACGGTGACCGTAAGGCTTGATGAAACAACGCGGCGAGCTTTGATCAA
CGACCTTTTGGAAACTTCGGCTTCCCCTGGAGAGAGCGAGATTCTCCGCGCTGTAGAAGTCACCATTGTT
GTGCACGACGACATCATTCCGTGGCGTTATCCAGCTAAGCGCGAACTGCAATTTGGAGAATGGCAGCGCA
ATGACATTCTTGCAGGTATCTTCGAGCCAGCCACGATCGACATTGATCTGGCTATCTTGCTGACAAAAGC
AAGAGAACATAGCGTTGCCTTGGTAGGTCCAGCGGCGGAGGAACTCTTTGATCCGGTTCCTGAACAGGAT
CTATTTGAGGCGCTAAATGAAACCTTAACGCTATGGAACTCGCCGCCCGACTGGGCTGGCGATGAGCGAA
ATGTAGTGCTTACGTTGTCCCGCATTTGGTACAGCGCAGTAACCGGCAAAATCGCGCCGAAGGATGTCGC
TGCCGACTGGGCAATGGAGCGCCTGCCGGCCCAGTATCAGCCCGTCATACTTGAAGCTAGACAGGCTTAT
CTTGGACAAGAAGAAGATCGCTTGGCCTCGCGCGCAGATCAGTTGGAAGAATTTGTCCACTACGTGAAAG
GCGAGATCACCAAGGTAGTCGGCAAATAACCCTCGAGCCACCCATGACCAAAATCCCTTAACGTGAGTTA
CGCGTCGTTCCACTGAGCGTCAGACCCCGTAGAAAAGATCAAAGGATCTTCTTGAGATCCTTTTTTTCTG
CGCGTAATCTGCTGCTTGCAAACAAAAAAACCACCGCTACCAGCGGTGGTTTGTTTGCCGGATCAAGAGC
TACCAACTCTTTTTCCGAAGGTAACTGGCTTCAGCAGAGCGCAGATACCAAATACTGTTCTTCTAGTGTA
GCCGTAGTTAGGCCACCACTTCAAGAACTCTGTAGCACCGCCTACATACCTCGCTCTGCTAATCCTGTTA
CCAGTGGCTGCTGCCAGTGGCGATAAGTCGTGTCTTACCGGGTTGGACTCAAGACGATAGTTACCGGATA
AGGCGCAGCGGTCGGGCTGAACGGGGGGTTCGTGCACACAGCCCAGCTTGGAGCGAACGACCTACACCGA
ACTGAGATACCTACAGCGTGAGCTATGAGAAAGCGCCACGCTTCCCGAAGGGAGAAAGGCGGACAGGTAT
CCGGTAAGCGGCAGGGTCGGAACAGGAGAGCGCACGAGGGAGCTTCCAGGGGGAAACGCCTGGTATCTTT
ATAGTCCTGTCGGGTTTCGCCACCTCTGACTTGAGCGTCGATTTTTGTGATGCTCGTCAGGGGGGCGGAG
CCTATGGAAAAACGCCAGCAACGCGGCCTTTTTACGGTTCCTGGCCTTTTGCTGGCCTTTTGCTCACATG
TTCTTTCCTGCGTTATCCCCTGATTCTGTGGATAACCGTATTACCGCCTTTGAGTGAGCTGATACCGCTC
GCCGCAGCCGAACGACCGAGCGCAGCGAGTCAGTGAGCGAGGAAGCGGAAGAGCGCCCAATACGCAAACC
GCCTCTCCCCGCGCGTTGGCCGATTCATTAATGCAGCTGGCACGACAGGTTTCCCGACTGGAAAGCGGGC
AGTGAGCGCAACGCAATTAATACGCGTACCGCTAGCCAGGAAGAGTTTGTAGAAACGCAAAAAGGCCATC
CGTCAGGATGGCCTTCTGCTTAGTTTGATGCCTGGCAGTTTATGGCGGGCGTCCTGCCCGCCACCCTCCG
GGCCGTTGCTTCACAACGTTCAAATCCGCTCCCGGCGGATTTGTCCTACTCAGGAGAGCGTTCACCGACA
AACAACAGATAAAACGAAAGGCCCAGTCTTCCGACTGAGCCTTTCGTTTTATTTGATGCCTGGCAGTTCC
CTACTCTCGCGTTAACGCTAGCATGGATGTTTTCCCAGTCACGACGTT
Features (pLannotate 1.2.2; 12 found; start..end, strand, type, name):
     34..129     +  protein_bind   attL3: mutant version of attL; recombination site for the Gateway® LR reaction LR Clonase™
    132..3896    +  CDS            S: SPIKE_SARS - Experimental evidence at protein level: Swiss-Prot protein existence level 1. [Spike protein S2']: Acts as a viral fusion peptide which is unmasked following S2 cleavage occurring upon virus endocytosis. From Severe acute respiratory syndrome coronavirus (SARS-CoV).
   3901..4000    -  protein_bind   attL2: mutant version of attL; recombination site for the Gateway® LR reaction LR Clonase™
   4018..4036    -  promoter       T7 promoter: promoter for bacteriophage T7 RNA polymerase
   4226..4249    +  promoter       Pc promoter (fragment): intI1 (promoter lies within the coding sequence); class 1 integron promoter
   4425..4481    +  CDS            GmR (fragment): gentamycin acetyltransferase; aacC1; confers resistance to gentamycin
   4488..5279    +  CDS            SmR: aminoglycoside adenylyltransferase (Murphy, 1985); aadA; confers resistance to spectinomycin and streptomycin
   5372..5960    +  rep_origin     ori: high-copy-number ColE1/pMB1/pBR322/pUC origin of replication
   6143..6235    +  CDS            lacI (fragment): lac repressor; lacI; The lac repressor binds to the lac operator to inhibit transcription in E. coli. This inhibition can be relieved by adding lactose or isopropyl-β-D-thiogalactopyranoside (IPTG).
   6290..6317    -  terminator     rrnB T2 terminator: transcription terminator T2 from the E. coli rrnB gene
   6449..6492    +  terminator     rrnB T1 terminator: Escherichia coli rrnB; transcription terminator T1 from the E. coli rrnB gene
   6539..17      -  CDS            lacZα (fragment) (across the origin): LacZα fragment of β-galactosidase; lacZ fragment
