[The description below was written by a language model from this plasmid's Addgene catalogue record and pLannotate feature annotations shown in this document.]
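Description:
pDONR223 SARS-CoV-1 S_stop is a Gateway-compatible Entry clone built on the pDONR223 donor backbone and carrying the spike (S) open reading frame of SARS-CoV-1. It is a bacterial cloning plasmid rather than an expression vector. It replicates in E. coli from a high-copy ColE1/pUC-type origin and is selected with spectinomycin through the aadA (SmR) aminoglycoside adenylyltransferase gene. This gene sits downstream of a fragment of the class 1 integron Pc promoter and a short remnant of a gentamicin resistance gene. The sequenced plasmid is about 6.6 kb, smaller than the sum of the listed backbone and insert sizes, which is expected because the BP reaction replaces the donor vector's original cassette with the insert.

The 3,765 bp insert is annotated as matching the SARS coronavirus spike glycoprotein and is flanked by two attL recombination sites. The automated annotation labels the upstream site attL3 and the downstream one attL2. Such tools often cannot distinguish closely related attL variants, so the upstream label should be treated cautiously. These sites allow an LR Clonase reaction to move the ORF into any compatible Destination vector, which then supplies the promoter, tags and host-specific elements. The "_stop" suffix suggests that the native stop codon is retained, which would suit the clone to untagged or N-terminally tagged expression rather than C-terminal fusions, although the record does not say this explicitly. No promoter is positioned to express the spike ORF in the Entry clone. A T7 promoter lies just outside the attL2 site, rrnB T1 and T2 terminators insulate the cassette from read-through transcription, and small lacZα and lacI fragments are backbone remnants. The plasmid belongs to a collection of human coronavirus protein-coding sequences provided as flexible Entry clones.
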