Addgene plasmid #168558: pDONR223 SARS-CoV-1 S_stop
Purpose: Gateway-compatible Entry vector
Depositing lab: Fritz Roth. Depositing organization: Sinai Health System. Publication: A resource of human coronavirus protein-coding sequences in a flexible, multipurpose Gateway Entry clone collection. Weller B, Lin CW, Pogoutse O, Sauer M, Marin-de la Rosa N, Strobel A, Young V, Knapp JJ, Rayhan A, Falter C, Kim DK, Roth FP, Falter-Braun P. G3 (Bethesda). 2023 Jul 5;13(7):jkad105. doi: 10.1093/g3journal/jkad105. PubMed 37267226.
Backbone
  Vector backbone: pDONR223
  Backbone manufacturer: Rual et al, Genome Res. 14:2128-2135, 2004.
  Backbone size w/o insert (bp): 5005
  Vector type: Other
Growth in bacteria
  Bacterial resistance: Spectinomycin, 50 μg/mL
  Growth temperature: 37°C
  Growth strain: DH5alpha
  Copy number: Unknown
Gene/Insert
  Gene/Insert name: S
  Species: Other
  Insert size (bp): 3765
  Entrez Gene: S (a.k.a. sars2, E2)
  Cloning method: Gateway Cloning
  Sequencing primers: 5′ m13-For; 3′ m13-Rev
Resource information
  A portion of this plasmid was derived from a plasmid made by: Falter-Braun Lab
Terms and licenses: Academic/Nonprofit Terms; Industry Terms
How to cite: pDONR223 SARS-CoV-1 S_stop was a gift from Fritz Roth (Addgene plasmid # 168558 ; http://n2t.net/addgene:168558 ; RRID:Addgene_168558)
