>Addgene plasmid #168558 | pDONR223 SARS-CoV-1 S_stop | depositor partial sequence | sequence record 326767 | Inserted CDS with Stop codon
ATGTTTATTTTCTTATTATTTCTTACTCTCACTAGTGGTAGTGACCTTGACCGGTGCACCACTTTTGATG
ATGTTCAAGCTCCTAATTACACTCAACATACTTCATCTATGAGGGGGGTTTACTATCCTGATGAAATTTT
TAGATCAGACACTCTTTATTTAACTCAGGATTTATTTCTTCCATTTTATTCTAATGTTACAGGGTTTCAT
ACTATTAATCATACGTTTGGCAACCCTGTCATACCTTTTAAGGATGGTATTTATTTTGCTGCCACAGAGA
AATCAAATGTTGTCCGTGGTTGGGTTTTTGGTTCTACCATGAACAACAAGTCACAGTCGGTGATTATTAT
TAACAATTCTACTAATGTTGTTATACGAGCATGTAACTTTGAATTGTGTGACAACCCTTTCTTTGCTGTT
TCTAAACCCATGGGTACACAGACACATACTATGATATTCGATAATGCATTTAATTGCACTTTCGAGTACA
TATCTGATGCCTTTTCGCTTGATGTTTCAGAAAAGTCAGGTAATTTTAAACACTTACGAGAGTTTGTGTT
TAAAAATAAAGATGGGTTTCTCTATGTTTATAAGGGCTATCAACCTATAGATGTAGTTCGTGATCTACCT
TCTGGTTTTAACACTTTGAAACCTATTTTTAAGTTGCCTCTTGGTATTAACATTACAAATTTTAGAGCCA
TTCTTACAGCCTTTTCACCTGCTCAAGACATTTGGGGCACGTCAGCTGCAGCCTATTTTGTTGGCTATTT
AAAGCCAACTACATTTATGCTCAAGTATGATGAAAATGGTACAATCACAGATGCTGTTGATTGTTCTCAA
AATCCACTTGCTGAACTCAAATGCTCTGTTAAGAGCTTTGAGATTGACAAAGGAATTTACCAGACCTCTA
ATTTCAGGGTTGTTCCCTCAGGAGATGTTGTGAGATTCCCTAATATTACAAACTTGTGTCCTTTTGGAGA
GGTTTTTAATGCTACTAAATTCCCTTCTGTCTATGCATGGGAGAGAAAAAAAATTTCTAATTGTGTTGCT
GATTACTCTGTGCTCTACAACTCAACATTTTTTTCAACCTTTAAGTGCTATGGCGTTTCTGCCACTAAGT
TGAATGATCTTTGCTTCTCCAATGTCTATGCAGATTCTTTTGTAGTCAAGGGAGATGATGTAAGACAAAT
AGCGCCAGGACAAACTGGTGTTATTGCTGATTATAATTATAAATTGCCAGATGATTTCATGGGTTGTGTC
CTTGCTTGGAATACTAGGAACATTGATGCTACTTCAACTGGTAATTATAATTATAAATATAGGTATCTTA
GACATGGCAAGCTTAGGCCCTTTGAGAGAGACATATCTAATGTGCCTTTCTCCCCTGATGGCAAACCTTG
CACCCCACCTGCTCTTAATTGTTATTGGCCATTAAATGATTATGGTTTTTACACCACTACTGGCATTGGC
TACCAACCTTACAGAGTTGTAGTACTTTCTTTTGAACTTTTAAATGCACCGGCCACGGTTTGTGGACCAA
AATTATCCACTGACCTTATTAAGAACCAGTGTGTCAATTTTAATTTTAATGGACTCACTGGTACTGGTGT
GTTAACTCCTTCTTCAAAGAGATTTCAACCATTTCAACAATTTGGCCGTGATGTTTCTGATTTCACTGAT
TCCGTTCGAGATCCTAAAACATCTGAAATATTAGACATTTCACCTTGCGCTTTTGGGGGTGTAAGTGTAA
TTACACCTGGAACAAATGCTTCATCTGAAGTTGCTGTTCTATATCAAGATGTTAACTGCACTGATGTTTC
TACAGCAATTCATGCAGATCAACTCACACCAGCTTGGCGCATATATTCTACTGGAAACAATGTATTCCAG
ACTCAAGCAGGCTGTCTTATAGGAGCTGAGCATGTCGACACTTCTTATGAGTGCGACATTCCTATTGGAG
CTGGCATTTGTGCTAGTTACCATACAGTTTCTTTATTACGTAGTACTAGCCAAAAATCTATTGTGGCTTA
TACTATGTCTTTAGGTGCTGATAGTTCAATTGCTTACTCTAATAACACCATTGCTATACCTACTAACTTT
TCAATTAGCATTACTACAGAAGTAATGCCTGTTTCTATGGCTAAAACCTCCGTAGATTGTAATATGTACA
TCTGCGGAGATTCTACTGAATGTGCTAATTTGCTTCTCCAATATGGTAGCTTTTGCACACAACTAAATCG
TGCACTCTCAGGTATTGCTGCTGAACAGGATCGCAACACACGTGAAGTGTTCGCTCAAGTCAAACAAATG
TACAAAACCCCAACTTTGAAATATTTTGGTGGTTTTAATTTTTCACAAATATTACCTGACCCTCTAAAGC
CAACTAAGAGGTCTTTTATTGAGGACTTGCTCTTTAATAAGGTGACACTCGCTGATGCTGGCTTCATGAA
GCAATATGGCGAATGCCTAGGTGATATTAATGCTAGAGATCTCATTTGTGCGCAGAAGTTCAATGGACTT
ACAGTGTTGCCACCTCTGCTCACTGATGATATGATTGCTGCCTACACTGCTGCTCTAGTTAGTGGTACTG
CCACTGCTGGATGGACATTTGGTGCTGGCGCTGCTCTTCAAATACCTTTTGCTATGCAAATGGCATATAG
GTTCAATGGCATTGGAGTTACCCAAAATGTTCTCTATGAGAACCAAAAACAAATCGCCAACCAATTTAAC
AAGGCGATTAGTCAAATTCAAGAATCACTTACAACAACATCAACTGCATTGGGCAAGCTGCAAGACGTTG
TTAACCAGAATGCTCAAGCATTAAACACACTTGTTAAACAACTTAGCTCTAATTTTGGTGCAATTTCAAG
TGTGCTAAATGATATCCTTTCGCGACTTGATAAAGTCGAGGCGGAGGTACAAATTGACAGGTTAATTACA
GGCAGACTTCAAAGCCTTCAAACCTATGTAACACAACAACTAATCAGGGCTGCTGAAATCAGGGCTTCTG
CTAATCTTGCTGCTACTAAAATGTCTGAGTGTGTTCTTGGACAATCAAAAAGAGTTGACTTTTGTGGAAA
GGGCTACCACCTTATGTCCTTCCCACAAGCAGCCCCGCATGGTGTTGTCTTCCTACATGTCACGTATGTG
CCATCCCAGGAGAGGAACTTCACCACAGCGCCAGCAATTTGTCATGAAGGCAAAGCATACTTCCCTCGTG
AAGGTGTTTTTGTGTTTAATGGCACTTCTTGGTTTATTACACAGAGGAACTTCTTTTCTCCACAAATAAT
TACTACAGACAATACATTTGTCTCAGGAAATTGTGATGTCGTTATTGGCATCATTAACAACACAGTTTAT
GATCCTCTGCAACCTGAGCTTGACTCATTCAAAGAAGAGCTGGACAAGTACTTCAAAAATCATACATCAC
CAGATGTTGATCTTGGCGACATTTCAGGCATTAACGCTTCTGTCGTCAACATTCAAAAAGAAATTGACCG
CCTCAATGAGGTCGCTAAAAATTTAAATGAATCACTCATTGACCTTCAAGAATTGGGAAAATATGAGCAA
TATATTAAATGGCCTTGGTATGTTTGGCTCGGCTTCATTGCTGGACTAATTGCCATCGTCATGGTTACAA
TCTTGCTTTGTTGCATGACTAGTTGTTGCAGTTGCCTCAAGGGTGCATGCTCTTGTGGTTCTTGCTGCAA
GTTTGATGAGGATGACTCTGAGCCAGTTCTCAAGGGTGTCAAATTACATTACACA
